Addgene plasmid #49142: pEMS2117
Purpose: AAV plasmid with smCBA promoter driving expression of iCre.
Depositing lab: Elizabeth Simpson. Depositing organization: University of British Columbia. Publication: New MiniPromoter Ple345 (NEFL) Drives Strong and Specific Expression in Retinal Ganglion Cells of Mouse and Primate Retina. Simpson E, Korecki AJ, Fornes O, McGill TJ, Cueva-Vargas JL, Agostinone J, Farkas RA, Hickmott JW, Lam SL, Mathelier A, Renner LM, Stoddard J, Zhou M, Di Polo A, Neuringer M, Wasserman WW. Hum Gene Ther. 2018 Jul 31. doi: 10.1089/hum.2018.118. PubMed 30062914.
Backbone
  Vector backbone: AAV2
  Vector type: Mammalian Expression, AAV
Growth in bacteria
  Bacterial resistance: Ampicillin, 100 μg/mL
  Growth temperature: 37°C
  Growth strain: SURE
  Copy number: Low Copy
Gene/Insert
  Gene/Insert name: ssAAV-smCBA-iCre (alt name: iCre)
  Species: Synthetic
  Promoter: smCBA
  Cloning method: Restriction Enzyme; 5′ cloning site Unknown (unknown if destroyed); 3′ cloning site Unknown (unknown if destroyed)
Terms and licenses: Academic/Nonprofit Terms; Industry Terms: Not Available to Industry
Depositor comments: Please see the annotated GenBank file and the additional image file for the specific location of the minipromoter in this plasmid.
How to cite: pEMS2117 was a gift from Elizabeth Simpson (Addgene plasmid # 49142 ; http://n2t.net/addgene:49142 ; RRID:Addgene_49142)
