[The description below was written by a language model from this plasmid's Addgene catalogue record, the feature table of its GenBank file and pLannotate feature annotations shown in this document.]
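Description:
pEMS2117 is a single-stranded AAV (ssAAV) transfer plasmid built on an AAV2 backbone, in which the smCBA promoter drives expression of iCre, a synthetic, codon-improved version of the bacteriophage P1 Cre recombinase. The expression cassette lies between two AAV2 inverted terminal repeats, the cis elements needed for replication and packaging of the intervening DNA into AAV particles when rep, cap and helper functions are supplied in trans. In the feature table, smCBA appears as a CMV immediate-early enhancer followed by the chicken β-actin promoter and short intron fragments (a hybrid CBA/MVM intron and a rabbit β-globin intron fragment). A separate chimeric β-globin/immunoglobulin intron sits just upstream of the Cre coding sequence. An SV40 polyadenylation signal follows the open reading frame, although the generated annotation places it on the reverse strand while the GenBank file shows it forward.

The bacterial portion is a pUC/pBluescript-type backbone with a ColE1/pMB1-family origin, an f1 phage origin, ampicillin resistance, and remnants of the lac promoter/operator and lacZα region. The catalogue lists the plasmid as low copy despite the origin's high-copy annotation. It also names a recombination-deficient growth strain, consistent with the known instability of ITRs in bacteria. The accompanying GenBank record is slightly shorter than the depositor's full sequence (5,610 versus 5,633 nt) and does not annotate the Cre coding region, so its coordinates are offset from those of the generated table.

The plasmid comes from a MiniPromoter series developed for cell-type-restricted AAV expression in mouse and primate retina. The record does not state its role in that work, but a broadly active smCBA-iCre vector would plausibly serve as a ubiquitous comparator. More generally, it can be used to deliver Cre for recombining loxP-flanked alleles or reporters in mammalian cells.
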