Features (pLannotate 1.2.2; 19 found; start..end, strand, type, name):
    215..579     +  enhancer       CMV enhancer: human cytomegalovirus immediate early enhancer
    581..858     +  promoter       chicken β-actin promoter: No description available
    859..995     +  intron         hybrid intron (fragment): hybrid between chicken β-actin (CBA) and minute virus of mice (MMV) introns (Gray et al., 2011)
   1067..1107    +  intron         β-globin intron (fragment): intron from rabbit β-globin gene
   1190..1322    +  intron         chimeric intron: chimera between introns from human β-globin and immunoglobulin heavy chain genes
   1349..2377    +  CDS            cre: RECR_BPP1 - Experimental evidence at protein level: Swiss-Prot protein existence level 1. Catalyzes site-specific recombination between two 34-base- pair LOXP sites. Its role is to maintain the phage genome as a monomeric unit-copy plasmid in the lysogenic state. From Escherichia phage P1 (Bacteriophage P1).
   2403..2524    -  polyA_signal   SV40 poly(A) signal: SV40 polyadenylation signal
   2547..2615    -  CDS            large T antigen (fragment): large T antigen from SV40 (simian virus 40)
   2694..2824    +  repeat_region  AAV2 ITR (fragment): inverted terminal repeat of adeno-associated virus serotype 2 inverted
   2838..2995    +  CDS            lacZα (fragment): LacZα fragment of β-galactosidase; lacZ fragment
   3000..3428    +  rep_origin     f1 ori (sequence partly withheld): f1 bacteriophage origin of replication; arrow indicates direction of (+) strand synthesis
   3481..3585    +  promoter       AmpR promoter: bla
   3586..4446    +  CDS            AmpR: β-lactamase; bla; confers resistance to ampicillin, carbenicillin, and related antibiotics
   4617..5205    +  rep_origin     ori: high-copy-number ColE1/pMB1/pBR322/pUC origin of replication
   5388..5480    +  CDS            lacI (fragment): lac repressor; lacI; The lac repressor binds to the lac operator to inhibit transcription in E. coli. This inhibition can be relieved by adding lactose or isopropyl-β-D-thiogalactopyranoside (IPTG).
   5493..5514    +  protein_bind   CAP binding site: CAP binding activates transcription in the presence of cAMP. E. coli catabolite activator protein
   5529..5559    +  promoter       lac promoter: promoter for the E. coli lac operon
   5567..5583    +  protein_bind   lac operator: The lac repressor binds to the lac operator to inhibit transcription in E. coli. This inhibition can be relieved by adding lactose or isopropyl-β-D-thiogalactopyranoside (IPTG). lac repressor encoded by lacI
   5633..130     -  repeat_region  AAV2 ITR (fragment) (across the origin): inverted terminal repeat of adeno-associated virus serotype 2 inverted
>Addgene plasmid #49142 | pEMS2117 | depositor full sequence | sequence record 73244 | pEMS2117 sequence 5633 bps
CTGCGCGCTCGCTCGCTCACTGAGGCCGCCCGGGCAAAGCCCGGGCGTCGGGCGACCTTTGGTCGCCCGG
CCTCAGTGAGCGAGCGAGCGCGCAGAGAGGGAGTGGCCAACTCCATCACTAGGGGTTCCTTGTAGTTAAT
GATTAACCCGCCATGCTACTTATCTACGTAGCCATGCTCTAGGAAGATCGGAATTCCCTAGGCCGGCCGG
TACCCTAGTTATTAATAGTAATCAATTACGGGGTCATTAGTTCATAGCCCATATATGGAGTTCCGCGTTA
CATAACTTACGGTAAATGGCCCGCCTGGCTGACCGCCCAACGACCCCCGCCCATTGACGTCAATAATGAC
GTATGTTCCCATAGTAACGCCAATAGGGACTTTCCATTGACGTCAATGGGTGGACTATTTACGGTAAACT
GCCCACTTGGCAGTACATCAAGTGTATCATATGCCAAGTACGCCCCCTATTGACGTCAATGACGGTAAAT
GGCCCGCCTGGCATTATGCCCAGTACATGACCTTATGGGACTTTCCTACTTGGCAGTACATCTACGTATT
AGTCATCGCTATTACCATGGTCGAGGTGAGCCCCACGTTCTGCTTCACTCTCCCCATCTCCCCCCCCTCC
CCACCCCCAATTTTGTATTTATTTATTTTTTAATTATTTTGTGCAGCGATGGGGGCGGGGGGGGGGGGGG
GGCGCGCGCCAGGCGGGGCGGGGCGGGGCGAGGGGCGGGGCGGGGCGAGGCGGAGAGGTGCGGCGGCAGC
CAATCAGAGCGGCGCGCTCCGAAAGTTTCCTTTTATGGCGAGGCGGCGGCGGCGGCGGCCCTATAAAAAG
CGAAGCGCGCGGCGGGCGGGAGTCGCTGCGACGCTGCCTTCGCCCCGTGCCCCGCTCCGCCGCCGCCTCG
CGCCGCCCGCCCCGGCTCTGACTGACCGCGTTACTCCCACAGGTGAGCGGGCGGGACGGCCCTTCTCCTC
CGGGCTGTAATTAGCGCTTGGTTTAATGACGGCTTGTTTCTTTTCTGTGGCTGCGTGAAAGCCTTGAGGG
GCTCCGGGAGCTAGAGCCTCTGCTAACCATGTTCATGCCTTCTTCTTTTTCCTACAGCTCCTGGGCAACG
TGCTGGTTATTGTGCTGTCTCATCATTTTGGCAAAGGCGCGCCGAAGTTGGTCGTGAGGCACTGGGCAGG
TAAGTATCAAGGTTACAAGACAGGTTTAAGGAGACCAATAGAAACTGGGCTTGTCGAGACAGAGAAGACT
CTTGCGTTTCTGATAGGCACCTATTGGTCTTACTGACATCCACTTTGCCTTTCTCTCCACAGGTGTCCAC
TCCCAGGCGGCCGCCACCATGTCCAACCTGCTGACTGTGCACCAAAACCTGCCTGCCCTCCCTGTGGATG
CCACCTCTGATGAAGTCAGGAAGAACCTGATGGACATGTTCAGGGACAGGCAGGCCTTCTCTGAACACAC
CTGGAAGATGCTCCTGTCTGTGTGCAGATCCTGGGCTGCCTGGTGCAAGCTGAACAACAGGAAATGGTTC
CCTGCTGAACCTGAGGATGTGAGGGACTACCTCCTGTACCTGCAAGCCAGAGGCCTGGCTGTGAAGACCA
TCCAACAGCACCTGGGCCAGCTCAACATGCTGCACAGGAGATCTGGCCTGCCTCGCCCTTCTGACTCCAA
TGCTGTGTCCCTGGTGATGAGGAGAATCAGAAAGGAGAATGTGGATGCTGGGGAGAGAGCCAAGCAGGCC
CTGGCCTTTGAACGCACTGACTTTGACCAAGTCAGATCCCTGATGGAGAACTCTGACAGATGCCAGGACA
TCAGGAACCTGGCCTTCCTGGGCATTGCCTACAACACCCTGCTGCGCATTGCCGAAATTGCCAGAATCAG
AGTGAAGGACATCTCCCGCACCGATGGTGGGAGAATGCTGATCCACATTGGCAGGACCAAGACCCTGGTG
TCCACAGCTGGTGTGGAGAAGGCCCTGTCCCTGGGGGTTACCAAGCTGGTGGAGAGATGGATCTCTGTGT
CTGGTGTGGCTGATGACCCCAACAACTACCTGTTCTGCCGGGTCAGAAAGAATGGTGTGGCTGCCCCTTC
TGCCACCTCCCAACTGTCCACCCGGGCCCTGGAAGGGATCTTTGAGGCCACCCACCGCCTGATCTATGGT
GCCAAGGATGACTCTGGGCAGAGATACCTGGCCTGGTCTGGCCACTCTGCCAGAGTGGGTGCTGCCAGGG
ACATGGCCAGGGCTGGTGTGTCCATCCCTGAAATCATGCAGGCTGGTGGCTGGACCAATGTGAACATAGT
GATGAACTACATCAGAAACCTGGACTCTGAGACTGGGGCCATGGTGAGGCTGCTCGAGGATGGGGACTGA
GCGGCCGCGATCGCAGACATGATAAGATACATTGATGAGTTTGGACAAACCACAACTAGAATGCAGTGAA
AAAAATGCTTTATTTGTGAAATTTGTGATGCTATTGCTTTATTTGTAACCATTATAAGCTGCAATAAACA
AGTTAACAACAACAATTGCATTCATTTTATGTTTCAGGTTCAGGGGGAGATGTGGGAGGTTTTTTAAAGC
AAGTAAAACCTCTACAAATGTGGTAGGTCGAAATTCCCGATAAGGATCTTCCTAGAGCATGGCTACGTAG
ATAAGTAGCATGGCGGGTTAATCATTAACTACAAGGAACCCCTAGTGATGGAGTTGGCCACTCCCTCTCT
GCGCGCTCGCTCGCTCACTGAGGCCGGGCGACCAAAGGTCGCCCGACGCCCGGGCTTTGCCCGGGCGGCC
TCAGTGAGCGAGCGAGCGCGCAGCCTTAATTAACCTAATTCACTGGCCGTCGTTTTACAACGTCGTGACT
GGGAAAACCCTGGCGTTACCCAACTTAATCGCCTTGCAGCACATCCCCCTTTCGCCAGCTGGCGTAATAG
CGAAGAGGCCCGCACCGATCGCCCTTCCCAACAGTTGCGCAGCCTGAATGGCGAATGGG
[124 nt withheld, positions 3000-3123]
C
[91 nt withheld, positions 3125-3215]
A
[49 nt withheld, positions 3217-3265]
CCTTTGACGTTGGAGTCCACGTTCTTTAATAGTGGACTCTTGTTCCAAACTGGAACAACACTCAACCCTA
TCTCGGTCTATTCTTTTGATTTATAAGGGATTTTGCCGATTTCGGCCTATTGGTTAAAAAATGAGCTGAT
TTAACAAAAATTTAACGCGAATTTTAACAAAATATTAACGCTTACAATTTAGGTGGCACTTTTCGGGGAA
ATGTGCGCGGAACCCCTATTTGTTTATTTTTCTAAATACATTCAAATATGTATCCGCTCATGAGACAATA
ACCCTGATAAATGCTTCAATAATATTGAAAAAGGAAGAGTATGAGTATTCAACATTTCCGTGTCGCCCTT
ATTCCCTTTTTTGCGGCATTTTGCCTTCCTGTTTTTGCTCACCCAGAAACGCTGGTGAAAGTAAAAGATG
CTGAAGATCAGTTGGGTGCACGAGTGGGTTACATCGAACTGGATCTCAACAGCGGTAAGATCCTTGAGAG
TTTTCGCCCCGAAGAACGTTTTCCAATGATGAGCACTTTTAAAGTTCTGCTATGTGGCGCGGTATTATCC
CGTATTGACGCCGGGCAAGAGCAACTCGGTCGCCGCATACACTATTCTCAGAATGACTTGGTTGAGTACT
CACCAGTCACAGAAAAGCATCTTACGGATGGCATGACAGTAAGAGAATTATGCAGTGCTGCCATAACCAT
GAGTGATAACACTGCGGCCAACTTACTTCTGACAACGATCGGAGGACCGAAGGAGCTAACCGCTTTTTTG
CACAACATGGGGGATCATGTAACTCGCCTTGATCGTTGGGAACCGGAGCTGAATGAAGCCATACCAAACG
ACGAGCGTGACACCACGATGCCTGTAGCAATGGCAACAACGTTGCGCAAACTATTAACTGGCGAACTACT
TACTCTAGCTTCCCGGCAACAATTAATAGACTGGATGGAGGCGGATAAAGTTGCAGGACCACTTCTGCGC
TCGGCCCTTCCGGCTGGCTGGTTTATTGCTGATAAATCTGGAGCCGGTGAGCGTGGGTCTCGCGGTATCA
TTGCAGCACTGGGGCCAGATGGTAAGCCCTCCCGTATCGTAGTTATCTACACGACGGGGAGTCAGGCAAC
TATGGATGAACGAAATAGACAGATCGCTGAGATAGGTGCCTCACTGATTAAGCATTGGTAACTGTCAGAC
CAAGTTTACTCATATATACTTTAGATTGATTTAAAACTTCATTTTTAATTTAAAAGGATCTAGGTGAAGA
TCCTTTTTGATAATCTCATGACCAAAATCCCTTAACGTGAGTTTTCGTTCCACTGAGCGTCAGACCCCGT
AGAAAAGATCAAAGGATCTTCTTGAGATCCTTTTTTTCTGCGCGTAATCTGCTGCTTGCAAACAAAAAAA
CCACCGCTACCAGCGGTGGTTTGTTTGCCGGATCAAGAGCTACCAACTCTTTTTCCGAAGGTAACTGGCT
TCAGCAGAGCGCAGATACCAAATACTGTTCTTCTAGTGTAGCCGTAGTTAGGCCACCACTTCAAGAACTC
TGTAGCACCGCCTACATACCTCGCTCTGCTAATCCTGTTACCAGTGGCTGCTGCCAGTGGCGATAAGTCG
TGTCTTACCGGGTTGGACTCAAGACGATAGTTACCGGATAAGGCGCAGCGGTCGGGCTGAACGGGGGGTT
CGTGCACACAGCCCAGCTTGGAGCGAACGACCTACACCGAACTGAGATACCTACAGCGTGAGCTATGAGA
AAGCGCCACGCTTCCCGAAGGGAGAAAGGCGGACAGGTATCCGGTAAGCGGCAGGGTCGGAACAGGAGAG
CGCACGAGGGAGCTTCCAGGGGGAAACGCCTGGTATCTTTATAGTCCTGTCGGGTTTCGCCACCTCTGAC
TTGAGCGTCGATTTTTGTGATGCTCGTCAGGGGGGCGGAGCCTATGGAAAAACGCCAGCAACGCGGCCTT
TTTACGGTTCCTGGCCTTTTGCTGGCCTTTTGCTCACATGTTCTTTCCTGCGTTATCCCCTGATTCTGTG
GATAACCGTATTACCGCCTTTGAGTGAGCTGATACCGCTCGCCGCAGCCGAACGACCGAGCGCAGCGAGT
CAGTGAGCGAGGAAGCGGAAGAGCGCCCAATACGCAAACCGCCTCTCCCCGCGCGTTGGCCGATTCATTA
ATGCAGCTGGCACGACAGGTTTCCCGACTGGAAAGCGGGCAGTGAGCGCAACGCAATTAATGTGAGTTAG
CTCACTCATTAGGCACCCCAGGCTTTACACTTTATGCTTCCGGCTCGTATGTTGTGTGGAATTGTGAGCG
GATAACAATTTCACACAGGAAACAGCTATGACCATGATTACGCCAGATTTAATTAAGG
