LOCUS       Exported 5610 bp ds-DNA linear SYN 24-MAY-2021
DEFINITION  AAV plasmid with smCBA promoter driving expression of iCre. .
ACCESSION   .
VERSION     .
KEYWORDS    pEMS2117
SOURCE      synthetic DNA construct
  ORGANISM  synthetic DNA construct
REFERENCE   1 (bases 1 to 5610)
  AUTHORS   Simpson E, Korecki AJ, Fornes O, McGill TJ, Cueva-Vargas JL,
            Agostinone J, Farkas RA, Hickmott JW, Lam SL, Mathelier A, Renner
            LM, Stoddard J, Zhou M, Di Polo A, Neuringer M, Wasserman WW
  TITLE     New MiniPromoter Ple345 (NEFL) Drives Strong and Specific Expression
            in Retinal Ganglion Cells of Mouse and Primate Retina.
  JOURNAL   Hum Gene Ther. 2018 Jul 31. doi: 10.1089/hum.2018.118.
  PUBMED    30062914
REFERENCE   2 (bases 1 to 5610)
  AUTHORS   .
  TITLE     Direct Submission
  JOURNAL   Exported May 24, 2021 from SnapGene Server 1.1.58
            http://www.snapgene.com
FEATURES             Location/Qualifiers
     source          1..5610
                     /organism="synthetic DNA construct"
                     /mol_type="other DNA"
     repeat_region   1..130
                     /label=AAV2 ITR
     enhancer        276..579
                     /label=CMV enhancer
                     /note="human cytomegalovirus immediate early enhancer"
     primer_bind     1082..1101
                     /label=pCAG-F
                     /note="Rabbit beta-globin intron, for pCAG plasmids,
                     forward primer"
     intron          1157..1289
                     /label=chimeric intron
                     /note="chimera between introns from human beta-globin and
                     immunoglobulin heavy chain genes"
     primer_bind     1272..1291
                     /label=pMT2-F
                     /note="Synthetic intron, forward primer"
     polyA_signal    2370..2491
                     /label=SV40 poly(A) signal
                     /note="SV40 polyadenylation signal"
     primer_bind     complement(2381..2400)
                     /label=EBV-rev
                     /note="SV40 polyA terminator, reverse primer"
     primer_bind     2435..2454
                     /label=SV40pA-R
                     /note="SV40 polyA, reverse primer"
     repeat_region   2660..2789
                     /label=AAV2 ITR
     primer_bind     complement(2808..2825)
                     /label=M13 Forward
                     /note="In lacZ gene. Also called M13-F20 or M13 (-21)
                     Forward"
     primer_bind     complement(2808..2824)
                     /label=M13 fwd
                     /note="common sequencing primer, one of multiple similar
                     variants"
     primer_bind     complement(2817..2839)
                     /label=M13/pUC Forward
                     /note="In lacZ gene"
     rep_origin      2966..3421
                     /direction=RIGHT
                     /label=f1 ori
                     /note="f1 bacteriophage origin of replication; arrow
                     indicates direction of (+) strand synthesis"
     primer_bind     complement(3053..3072)
                     /label=F1ori-R
                     /note="F1 origin, reverse primer"
     primer_bind     3263..3284
                     /label=F1ori-F
                     /note="F1 origin, forward primer"
     promoter        3447..3551
                     /gene="bla"
                     /label=AmpR promoter
     CDS             3552..4412
                     /codon_start=1
                     /gene="bla"
                     /product="beta-lactamase"
                     /label=AmpR
                     /note="confers resistance to ampicillin, carbenicillin, and
                     related antibiotics"
                     /translation="MSIQHFRVALIPFFAAFCLPVFAHPETLVKVKDAEDQLGARVGYI
                     ELDLNSGKILESFRPEERFPMMSTFKVLLCGAVLSRIDAGQEQLGRRIHYSQNDLVEYS
                     PVTEKHLTDGMTVRELCSAAITMSDNTAANLLLTTIGGPKELTAFLHNMGDHVTRLDRW
                     EPELNEAIPNDERDTTMPVAMATTLRKLLTGELLTLASRQQLIDWMEADKVAGPLLRSA
                     LPAGWFIADKSGAGERGSRGIIAALGPDGKPSRIVVIYTTGSQATMDERNRQIAEIGAS
                     LIKHW"
     primer_bind     complement(3770..3789)
                     /label=Amp-R
                     /note="Ampicillin resistance gene, reverse primer"
     rep_origin      4583..5171
                     /direction=RIGHT
                     /label=ori
                     /note="high-copy-number ColE1/pMB1/pBR322/pUC origin of
                     replication"
     primer_bind     5072..5091
                     /label=pBR322ori-F
                     /note="pBR322 origin, forward primer"
     primer_bind     5325..5342
                     /label=L4440
                     /note="L4440 vector, forward primer"
     protein_bind    5459..5480
                     /label=CAP binding site
                     /bound_moiety="E. coli catabolite activator protein"
                     /note="CAP binding activates transcription in the presence
                     of cAMP."
     promoter        5495..5525
                     /label=lac promoter
                     /note="promoter for the E. coli lac operon"
     protein_bind    5533..5549
                     /label=lac operator
                     /bound_moiety="lac repressor encoded by lacI"
                     /note="The lac repressor binds to the lac operator to
                     inhibit transcription in E. coli. This inhibition can be
                     relieved by adding lactose or
                     isopropyl-beta-D-thiogalactopyranoside (IPTG)."
     primer_bind     5538..5560
                     /label=M13/pUC Reverse
                     /note="In lacZ gene"
     primer_bind     5557..5573
                     /label=M13 rev
                     /note="common sequencing primer, one of multiple similar
                     variants"
     primer_bind     5557..5573
                     /label=M13 Reverse
                     /note="In lacZ gene. Also called M13-rev"
ORIGIN
        1 ctgcgcgctc gctcgctcac tgaggccgcc cgggcaaagc ccgggcgtcg ggcgaccttt
       61 ggtcgcccgg cctcagtgag cgagcgagcg cgcagagagg gagtggccaa ctccatcact
      121 aggggttcct tgtagttaat gattaacccg ccatgctact tatctacgta gccatgctct
      181 aggaagatcg gaattcccta ggccggccgg taccctagtt attaatagta atcaattacg
      241 gggtcattag ttcatagccc atatatggag ttccgcgtta cataacttac ggtaaatggc
      301 ccgcctggct gaccgcccaa cgacccccgc ccattgacgt caataatgac gtatgttccc
      361 atagtaacgc caatagggac tttccattga cgtcaatggg tggactattt acggtaaact
      421 gcccacttgg cagtacatca agtgtatcat atgccaagta cgccccctat tgacgtcaat
      481 gacggtaaat ggcccgcctg gcattatgcc cagtacatga ccttatggga ctttcctact
      541 tggcagtaca tctacgtatt agtcatcgct attaccatgg tcgaggtgag ccccacgttc
      601 tgcttcactc tccccatctc ccccccctcc ccacccccaa ttttgtattt atttattttt
      661 taattatttt gtgcagcgat gggggcgggg gggggggagg ggcggggcgg ggcgaggcgg
      721 agaggtgcgg cggcagccaa tcagagcggc gcgctccgaa agtttccttt tatggcgagg
      781 cggcggcggc ggcggcccta taaaaagcga agcgcgcggc gggcgggagt cgctgcgacg
      841 ctgccttcgc cccgtgcccc gctccgccgc cgcctcgcgc cgcccgcccc ggctctgact
      901 gaccgcgtta ctcccacagg tgagcgggcg ggacggccct tctcctccgg gctgtaatta
      961 gcgcttggtt taatgacggc ttgtttcttt tctgtggctg cgtgaaagcc ttgaggggct
     1021 ccgggagcta gagcctctgc taaccatgtt catgccttct tctttttcct acagctcctg
     1081 ggcaacgtgc tggttattgt gctgtctcat cattttggca aaggcgcgcc gaagttggtc
     1141 gtgaggcact gggcaggtaa gtatcaaggt tacaagacag gtttaaggag accaatagaa
     1201 actgggcttg tcgagacaga gaagactctt gcgtttctga taggcaccta ttggtcttac
     1261 tgacatccac tttgcctttc tctccacagg tgtccactcc caggcggccg ccaccatgtc
     1321 caacctgctg actgtgcacc aaaacctgcc tgccctccct gtggatgcca cctctgatga
     1381 agtcaggaag aacctgatgg acatgttcag ggacaggcag gccttctctg aacacacctg
     1441 gaagatgctc ctgtctgtgt gcagatcctg ggctgcctgg tgcaagctga acaacaggaa
     1501 atggttccct gctgaacctg aggatgtgag ggactacctc ctgtacctgc aagccagagg
     1561 cctggctgtg aagaccatcc aacagcacct gggccagctc aacatgctgc acaggagatc
     1621 tggcctgcct cgcccttctg actccaatgc tgtgtccctg gtgatgagga gaatcagaaa
     1681 ggagaatgtg gatgctgggg agagagccaa gcaggccctg gcctttgaac gcactgactt
     1741 tgaccaagtc agatccctga tggagaactc tgacagatgc caggacatca ggaacctggc
     1801 cttcctgggc attgcctaca acaccctgct gcgcattgcc gaaattgcca gaatcagagt
     1861 gaaggacatc tcccgcaccg atggtgggag aatgctgatc cacattggca ggaccaagac
     1921 cctggtgtcc acagctggtg tggagaaggc cctgtccctg ggggttacca agctggtgga
     1981 gagatggatc tctgtgtctg gtgtggctga tgaccccaac aactacctgt tctgccgggt
     2041 cagaaagaat ggtgtggctg ccccttctgc cacctcccaa ctgtccaccc gggccctgga
     2101 agggatcttt gaggccaccc accgcctgat ctatggtgcc aaggatgact ctgggcagag
     2161 atacctggcc tggtctggcc actctgccag agtgggtgct gccagggaca tggccagggc
     2221 tggtgtgtcc atccctgaaa tcatgcaggc tggtggctgg accaatgtga acatagtgat
     2281 gaactacatc agaaacctgg actctgagac tggggccatg gtgaggctgc tcgaggatgg
     2341 ggactgagcg gccgcgatcg cagacatgat aagatacatt gatgagtttg gacaaaccac
     2401 aactagaatg cagtgaaaaa aatgctttat ttgtgaaatt tgtgatgcta ttgctttatt
     2461 tgtaaccatt ataagctgca ataaacaagt taacaacaac aattgcattc attttatgtt
     2521 tcaggttcag ggggagatgt gggaggtttt ttaaagcaag taaaacctct acaaatgtgg
     2581 tagtcgaaat tcccgataag gatcttccta gagcatggct acgtagataa gtagcatggc
     2641 gggttaatca ttaactacaa ggaaccccta gtgatggagt tggccactcc ctctctgcgc
     2701 gctcgctcgc tcactgaggc cgggcgacca aaggtcgccc gacgcccggg ctttgcccgg
     2761 gcggcctcag tgagcgagcg agcgcgcagc cttaattaac ctaattcact ggccgtcgtt
     2821 ttacaacgtc gtgactggga aaaccctggc gttacccaac ttaatcgcct tgcagcacat
     2881 ccccctttcg ccagctggcg taatagcgaa gaggcccgca ccgatcgccc ttcccaacag
     2941 ttgcgcagcc tgaatggcga atgggnnnnn nnnnnnnnnn nnnnnnnnnn nnnnnnnnnn
     3001 nnnnnnnnnn nnnnnnnnnn nnnnnnnnnn nnnnnnnnnn nnnnnnnnnn nnnnnnnnnn
     3061 nnnnnnnnnn nnnnnnnnnn nnnnnnnnnc nnnnnnnnnn nnnnnnnnnn nnnnnnnnnn
     3121 nnnnnnnnnn nnnnnnnnnn nnnnnnnnnn nnnnnnnnnn nnnnnnnnnn nnnnnnnnnn
     3181 nannnnnnnn nnnnnnnnnn nnnnnnnnnn nnnnnnnnnn nnnnnnnnnn ncctttgacg
     3241 ttggagtcca cgttctttaa tagtggactc ttgttccaaa ctggaacaac actcaaccct
     3301 atctcggtct attcttttga tttataaggg attttgccga tttcggccta ttggttaaaa
     3361 aatgagctga tttaacaaaa atttaacgcg aattttaaca aaatattaac gcttacaatt
     3421 taggtggcac ttttcgggga aatgtgcgcg gaacccctat ttgtttattt ttctaaatac
     3481 attcaaatat gtatccgctc atgagacaat aaccctgata aatgcttcaa taatattgaa
     3541 aaaggaagag tatgagtatt caacatttcc gtgtcgccct tattcccttt tttgcggcat
     3601 tttgccttcc tgtttttgct cacccagaaa cgctggtgaa agtaaaagat gctgaagatc
     3661 agttgggtgc acgagtgggt tacatcgaac tggatctcaa cagcggtaag atccttgaga
     3721 gttttcgccc cgaagaacgt tttccaatga tgagcacttt taaagttctg ctatgtggcg
     3781 cggtattatc ccgtattgac gccgggcaag agcaactcgg tcgccgcata cactattctc
     3841 agaatgactt ggttgagtac tcaccagtca cagaaaagca tcttacggat ggcatgacag
     3901 taagagaatt atgcagtgct gccataacca tgagtgataa cactgcggcc aacttacttc
     3961 tgacaacgat cggaggaccg aaggagctaa ccgctttttt gcacaacatg ggggatcatg
     4021 taactcgcct tgatcgttgg gaaccggagc tgaatgaagc cataccaaac gacgagcgtg
     4081 acaccacgat gcctgtagca atggcaacaa cgttgcgcaa actattaact ggcgaactac
     4141 ttactctagc ttcccggcaa caattaatag actggatgga ggcggataaa gttgcaggac
     4201 cacttctgcg ctcggccctt ccggctggct ggtttattgc tgataaatct ggagccggtg
     4261 agcgtgggtc tcgcggtatc attgcagcac tggggccaga tggtaagccc tcccgtatcg
     4321 tagttatcta cacgacgggg agtcaggcaa ctatggatga acgaaataga cagatcgctg
     4381 agataggtgc ctcactgatt aagcattggt aactgtcaga ccaagtttac tcatatatac
     4441 tttagattga tttaaaactt catttttaat ttaaaaggat ctaggtgaag atcctttttg
     4501 ataatctcat gaccaaaatc ccttaacgtg agttttcgtt ccactgagcg tcagaccccg
     4561 tagaaaagat caaaggatct tcttgagatc ctttttttct gcgcgtaatc tgctgcttgc
     4621 aaacaaaaaa accaccgcta ccagcggtgg tttgtttgcc ggatcaagag ctaccaactc
     4681 tttttccgaa ggtaactggc ttcagcagag cgcagatacc aaatactgtt cttctagtgt
     4741 agccgtagtt aggccaccac ttcaagaact ctgtagcacc gcctacatac ctcgctctgc
     4801 taatcctgtt accagtggct gctgccagtg gcgataagtc gtgtcttacc gggttggact
     4861 caagacgata gttaccggat aaggcgcagc ggtcgggctg aacggggggt tcgtgcacac
     4921 agcccagctt ggagcgaacg acctacaccg aactgagata cctacagcgt gagctatgag
     4981 aaagcgccac gcttcccgaa gggagaaagg cggacaggta tccggtaagc ggcagggtcg
     5041 gaacaggaga gcgcacgagg gagcttccag ggggaaacgc ctggtatctt tatagtcctg
     5101 tcgggtttcg ccacctctga cttgagcgtc gatttttgtg atgctcgtca ggggggcgga
     5161 gcctatggaa aaacgccagc aacgcggcct ttttacggtt cctggccttt tgctggcctt
     5221 ttgctcacat gttctttcct gcgttatccc ctgattctgt ggataaccgt attaccgcct
     5281 ttgagtgagc tgataccgct cgccgcagcc gaacgaccga gcgcagcgag tcagtgagcg
     5341 aggaagcgga agagcgccca atacgcaaac cgcctctccc cgcgcgttgg ccgattcatt
     5401 aatgcagctg gcacgacagg tttcccgact ggaaagcggg cagtgagcgc aacgcaatta
     5461 atgtgagtta gctcactcat taggcacccc aggctttaca ctttatgctt ccggctcgta
     5521 tgttgtgtgg aattgtgagc ggataacaat ttcacacagg aaacagctat gaccatgatt
     5581 acgccagatt taattaaggc cttaattagg
//
