>Addgene plasmid #49142 | pEMS2117 | addgene partial sequence | sequence record 80724 | pCAGGS-3 5'-TCCTTAAACCTGTCTTGTAA-3'
GAAAAAGAAGAAGGCATGAACATGGTTAGCAGAGGCTCTAGCTCCCGGAGCCCCTCAAGGCTTTCACGCA
GCCACAGAAAAGAAACAAGCCGTCATTAAACCAAGCGCTAATTACAGCCCGGAGGAGAAGGGCCGTCCCG
C
