>Addgene plasmid #49142 | pEMS2117 | addgene partial sequence | sequence record 80726 | EBV-rev 5'-GTGGTTTGTCCAAACTCATC-3'
GGTCCAGCCACCAGCCTGCATGATTTCAGGGATGGACACACCAGCCCTGGCCATGTCCCTGGCAGCACCC
ACTCTGGCAGAGTGGCCAGACCAGGCCAGGTATCTCTGCCCAGAGTCATCCTTGGCACCATAGATCAGGC
GGTGGGTGGCCTCAAAGATCCCTTCCAGGGCCCGGGTGGACAGTTGGGAGGTGGCAGAAGGGGCAGCCAC
ACCATTCTTTCTGACCCGGCAGAACAGGTAGTTGTTGGGGTCATCAGCCACACCAGACACAGAGATCCAT
CTCTCCACCAGCTTGGTAACCCCCAGGGACAGGGCCTTCTCCACACCAGCTGTGGACACCAGGGTCTTGG
TCCTGCCAATGTGGATCAGCATTCTCCCACCATCGGTGCGGGAGATGTCCTTCACTCTGATTCTGGCAAT
TTCGGCAATGCGCAGCAGGGTGTTGTAGGCAATGCCCAGGAAGGCCAGGTTCCTGATGTCCTGGCATCTG
TCAGAGTTCTCCATCAGGGATCTGACTTGGTCAAAGTCAGTGCGTTCAAAGGCCAGGGCCTGCTTGGCTC
TCTCCCCAGCATCCACATTCTCCTTTCTGATTCTCCTCATCACCAGGGACACAGCATTGGAGTCAGAAGG
GCGAGGCAGGCCAGATCTCCTGTGCAGCATGTTGAGCTGGCCCAGGTGCTGTTGGATGG
